Addgene plasmid #15294: pBabe-Puro-Myr-Flag-AKT1
Depositing lab: William Hahn. Depositing organization: Dana-Farber Cancer Institute. Publication: Integrative Genomic Approaches Identify IKBKE as a Breast Cancer Oncogene. Boehm JS, Zhao JJ, Yao J, Kim SY, Firestein R, Dunn IF, Sjostrom SK, Garraway LA, Weremowicz S, Richardson AL, Greulich H, Stewart CJ, Mulvey LA, Shen RR, Ambrogio L, Hirozane-Kishikawa T, Hill DE, Vidal M, Meyerson M, Grenier JK, Hinkle G, Root DE, Roberts TM, Lander ES, Polyak K, Hahn WC. Cell. 2007 Jun 15. 129(6):1065-1079. 10.1016/j.cell.2007.03.052 PubMed 17574021.
Backbone
  Vector backbone: pBabe-puro
  Backbone size w/o insert (bp): 5100
  Vector type: Mammalian Expression, Retroviral
Growth in bacteria
  Bacterial resistance: Ampicillin, 100 μg/mL
  Growth temperature: 37°C
  Growth strain: DH5alpha
  Copy number: High Copy
Gene/Insert
  Gene/Insert name: AKT1
  Species: H. sapiens (human)
  Insert size (bp): 1500
  Entrez Gene: AKT1 (a.k.a. AKT, PKB, PKB-ALPHA, PRKBA, RAC, RAC-ALPHA)
  Tag / fusion protein: Myr-Flag (N terminal on insert)
  Cloning method: Restriction Enzyme; 5′ cloning site BglII/BamHI (destroyed during cloning); 3′ cloning site SnaBI (not destroyed)
  Sequencing primers: 5′ MSCV
Terms and licenses: Academic/Nonprofit Terms; Industry Terms: Not Available to Industry
How to cite: pBabe-Puro-Myr-Flag-AKT1 was a gift from William Hahn (Addgene plasmid # 15294 ; http://n2t.net/addgene:15294 ; RRID:Addgene_15294)
