[The description below was written by a language model from this plasmid's Addgene catalogue record and pLannotate feature annotations shown in this document.]
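Description:
pBabe-Puro-Myr-Flag-AKT1 is a Moloney murine leukemia virus-based retroviral vector for stable expression of a membrane-targeted form of human AKT1 in mammalian cells. It is built on the pBabe-puro backbone and is maintained in E. coli as a high-copy plasmid through a ColE1/pUC-type origin, with ampicillin selection provided by the β-lactamase gene and its own promoter. The sequenced record is about 6.6 kb, consistent with a roughly 5.1 kb backbone carrying a 1.5 kb insert.

The proviral region is flanked by MMLV long terminal repeats. Downstream of the 5′ LTR lie a packaging signal and a truncated gag segment lacking its start codon, which together promote efficient encapsidation of the vector RNA when the plasmid is introduced into a packaging cell line that supplies the viral proteins in trans. No separate internal promoter is annotated upstream of the insert, so, as is usual for pBabe vectors, the AKT1 cassette is presumably transcribed from the 5′ LTR. The open reading frame begins with an N-myristoylation signal derived from Src kinase, followed according to the catalogue entry by a Flag epitope (not separately annotated in the feature table), a residual attB1 Gateway fragment, and the full AKT1 coding sequence. Myristoylation tethers the kinase to membranes, a modification generally used to render AKT constitutively active independent of upstream PI3K signalling, while the Flag tag allows detection. An SV40 enhancer/early promoter then drives puromycin N-acetyltransferase for selection of transduced cells.

The plasmid is associated with a study identifying breast cancer oncogenes, and suits experiments that need sustained AKT pathway activation, such as cell transformation assays.
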