Features (pLannotate 1.2.2; 14 found; start..end, strand, type, name):
    234..822     -  rep_origin     ori: high-copy-number ColE1/pMB1/pBR322/pUC origin of replication
    982..1842    -  CDS            AmpR: β-lactamase; bla; confers resistance to ampicillin, carbenicillin, and related antibiotics
   1843..1947    -  promoter       AmpR promoter: bla
   1978..2447    +  LTR            LTR: long terminal repeat from Moloney murine leukemia virus
   2571..2845    +  misc_feature   MESV Ψ (fragment): packaging signal of murine embryonic stem cell virus
   2912..3328    +  CDS            gag (truncated): truncated Moloney murine leukemia virus (MMLV) gag gene lacking the start codon
   3363..3380    +  CDS            myr (fragment): N-myristoylation signal from Src kinase (Pellman et al., 1985; Kaplan et al., 1988)
   3436..3453    +  protein_bind   attB1 (fragment): mutant version of attB; core recombination site for the Gateway® BP reaction BP Clonase™
   3459..4898    +  CDS            AKT1 (sequence withheld): AKT1_HUMAN - Also known as PKB, RAC. Experimental evidence at protein level: Swiss-Prot protein existence level 1. AKT1 is one of 3 closely related serine/threonine-protein kinases (AKT1, AKT2 and AKT3) called the AKT kinase, and which regulate many processes including metabolism, proliferation, cell survival, growth and angiogenesis (PubMed:15526160, PubMed:11882383, PubMed:21620960, PubMed:21432781). This is mediated through serine and/or threonine phosphorylation of a range of downstream substrates (PubMed:15526160, PubMed:11882383, PubMed:21620960, PubMed:21432781). Over 100 substrate cand
   4936..5265    +  promoter       SV40 promoter: SV40 enhancer and early promoter
   5275..5874    +  CDS            PuroR: puromycin N-acetyltransferase; pac from Streptomyces alboniger; confers resistance to puromycin
   5973..6094    +  LTR            3' LTR (ΔU3) (fragment): self-inactivating 3' long terminal repeat (LTR) from Moloney murine leukemia virus
   6095..6564    +  LTR            LTR: long terminal repeat from Moloney murine leukemia virus
   6630..51      -  CDS            lacI (fragment) (across the origin): lac repressor; lacI; The lac repressor binds to the lac operator to inhibit transcription in E. coli. This inhibition can be relieved by adding lactose or isopropyl-β-D-thiogalactopyranoside (IPTG).
>Addgene plasmid #15294 | pBabe-Puro-Myr-Flag-AKT1 | addgene full sequence | sequence record 162830 | Addgene NGS result
CATTAATGAATCGGCCAACGCGCGGGGAGAGGCGGTTTGCGTATTGGGCGCTCTTCCGCTTCCTCGCTCA
CTGACTCGCTGCGCTCGGTCGTTCGGCTGCGGCGAGCGGTATCAGCTCACTCAAAGGCGGTAATACGGTT
ATCCACAGAATCAGGGGATAACGCAGGAAAGAACATGTGAGCAAAAGGCCAGCAAAAGGCCAGGAACCGT
AAAAAGGCCGCGTTGCTGGCGTTTTTCCATAGGCTCCGCCCCCCTGACGAGCATCACAAAAATCGACGCT
CAAGTCAGAGGTGGCGAAACCCGACAGGACTATAAAGATACCAGGCGTTTCCCCCTGGAAGCTCCCTCGT
GCGCTCTCCTGTTCCGACCCTGCCGCTTACCGGATACCTGTCCGCCTTTCTCCCTTCGGGAAGCGTGGCG
CTTTCTCATAGCTCACGCTGTAGGTATCTCAGTTCGGTGTAGGTCGTTCGCTCCAAGCTGGGCTGTGTGC
ACGAACCCCCCGTTCAGCCCGACCGCTGCGCCTTATCCGGTAACTATCGTCTTGAGTCCAACCCGGTAAG
ACACGACTTATCGCCACTGGCAGCAGCCACTGGTAACAGGATTAGCAGAGCGAGGTATGTAGGCGGTGCT
ACAGAGTTCTTGAAGTGGTGGCCTAACTACGGCTACACTAGAAGAACAGTATTTGGTATCTGCGCTCTGC
TGAAGCCAGTTACCTTCGGAAAAAGAGTTGGTAGCTCTTGATCCGGCAAACAAACCACCGCTGGTAGCGG
TGGTTTTTTTGTTTGCAAGCAGCAGATTACGCGCAGAAAAAAAGGATCTCAAGAAGATCCTTTGATCTTT
TCTACGGGGTCTGACGCTCAGTGGAACGAAAACTCACGTTAAGGGATTTTGGTCATGAGATTATCAAAAA
GGATCTTCACCTAGATCCTTTTGCGGCCGCAAATCAATCTAAAGTATATATGAGTAAACTTGGTCTGACA
GTTACCAATGCTTAATCAGTGAGGCACCTATCTCAGCGATCTGTCTATTTCGTTCATCCATAGTTGCCTG
ACTCCCCGTCGTGTAGATAACTACGATACGGGAGGGCTTACCATCTGGCCCCAGTGCTGCAATGATACCG
CGAGACCCACGCTCACCGGCTCCAGATTTATCAGCAATAAACCAGCCAGCCGGAAGGGCCGAGCGCAGAA
GTGGTCCTGCAACTTTATCCGCCTCCATCCAGTCTATTAATTGTTGCCGGGAAGCTAGAGTAAGTAGTTC
GCCAGTTAATAGTTTGCGCAACGTTGTTGCCATTGCTACAGGCATCGTGGTGTCACGCTCGTCGTTTGGT
ATGGCTTCATTCAGCTCCGGTTCCCAACGATCAAGGCGAGTTACATGATCCCCCATGTTGTGCAAAAAAG
CGGTTAGCTCCTTCGGTCCTCCGATCGTTGTCAGAAGTAAGTTGGCCGCAGTGTTATCACTCATGGTTAT
GGCAGCACTGCATAATTCTCTTACTGTCATGCCATCCGTAAGATGCTTTTCTGTGACTGGTGAGTACTCA
ACCAAGTCATTCTGAGAATAGTGTATGCGGCGACCGAGTTGCTCTTGCCCGGCGTCAATACGGGATAATA
CCGCGCCACATAGCAGAACTTTAAAAGTGCTCATCATTGGAAAACGTTCTTCGGGGCGAAAACTCTCAAG
GATCTTACCGCTGTTGAGATCCAGTTCGATGTAACCCACTCGTGCACCCAACTGATCTTCAGCATCTTTT
ACTTTCACCAGCGTTTCTGGGTGAGCAAAAACAGGAAGGCAAAATGCCGCAAAAAAGGGAATAAGGGCGA
CACGGAAATGTTGAATACTCATACTCTTCCTTTTTCAATATTATTGAAGCATTTATCAGGGTTATTGTCT
CATGAGCGGATACATATTTGAATGTATTTAGAAAAATAAACAAATAGGGGTTCCGCGCACATTTCCCCGA
AAAGTGCCACCTGCAGCCTGAATATGGGCCAAACAGGATATCTGTGGTAAGCAGTTCCTGCCCCGGCTCA
GGGCCAAGAACAGATGGAACAGCTGAATATGGGCCAAACAGGATATCTGTGGTAAGCAGTTCCTGCCCCG
GCTCAGGGCCAAGAACAGATGGTCCCCAGATGCGGTCCAGCCCTCAGCAGTTTCTAGAGAACCATCAGAT
GTTTCCAGGGTGCCCCAAGGACCTGAAATGACCCTGTGCCTTATTTGAACTAACCAATCAGTTCGCTTCT
CGCTTCTGTTCGCGCGCTTCTGCTCCCCGAGCTCAATAAAAGAGCCCACAACCCCTCACTCGGGGCGCCA
GTCCTCCGATTGACTGAGTCGCCCGGGTACCCGTGTATCCAATAAACCCTCTTGCAGTTGCATCCGACTT
GTGGTCTCGCTGTTCCTTGGGAGGGTCTCCTCTGAGTGATTGACTACCCGTCAGCGGGGGTCTTTCATTT
GGGGGCTCGTCCGGGATCGGGAGACCCCTGCCCAGGGACCACCGACCCACCACCGGGAGGCAAGCTGGCC
AGCAACTTATCTGTGTCTGTCCGATTGTCTAGTGTCTATGACTGATTTTATGCGCCTGCGTCGGTACTAG
TTAGCTAACTAGCTCTGTATCTGGCGGACCCGTGGTGGAACTGACGAGTTCTGAACACCCGGCCGCAACC
CTGGGAGACGTCCCAGGGACTTTGGGGGCCGTTTTTGTGGCCCGACCTGAGGAAGGGAGTCGATGTGGAA
TCCGACCCCGTCAGGATATGTGGTTCTGGTAGGAGACGAGAACCTAAAACAGTTCCCGCCTCCGTCTGAA
TTTTTGCTTTCGGTTTGGAACCGAAGCCGCGCGTCTTGTCTGCTGCAGCGCTGCAGCATCGTTCTGTGTT
GTCTCTGTCTGACTGTGTTTCTGTATTTGTCTGAAAATTAGGGCCAGACTGTTACCACTCCCTTAAGTTT
GACCTTAGGTCACTGGAAAGATGTCGAGCGGATCGCTCACAACCAGTCGGTAGATGTCAAGAAGAGACGT
TGGGTTACCTTCTGCTCTGCAGAATGGCCAACCTTTAACGTCGGATGGCCGCGAGACGGCACCTTTAACC
GAGACCTCATCACCCAGGTTAAGATCAAGGTCTTTTCACCTGGCCCGCATGGACACCCAGACCAGGTCCC
CTACATCGTGACCTGGGAAGCCTTGGCTTTTGACCCCCCTCCCTGGGTCAAGCCCTTTGTACACCCTAAG
CCTCCGCCTCCTCTTCCTCCATCCGCCCCGTCTCTCCCCCTTGAACCTCCTCGTTCGACCCCGCCTCGAT
CCTCCCTTTATCCAGCCCTCACTCCTTCTCTAGGCGCCGGCCGGATCTATGGGGTCTTCAAAATCTAAAC
CAAAGGACCCCAGCCAGCGCCGGCGCAGGATCCGAGGTTACCTTGACTACAAAGACGATGACGACAAGCA
ATTGACAAGTTTGTACAAAAAAGTTGGC
[1440 nt withheld, positions 3459-4898]
TAGGAATTCGCCAGCACAGTGGTCGACCCTGTGGAATGTGTGTCAGTTAGGGTGTGGAAAGTCCCCAGGC
TCCCCAGCAGGCAGAAGTATGCAAAGCATGCATCTCAATTAGTCAGCAACCAGGTGTGGAAAGTCCCCAG
GCTCCCCAGCAGGCAGAAGTATGCAAAGCATGCATCTCAATTAGTCAGCAACCATAGTCCCGCCCCTAAC
TCCGCCCATCCCGCCCCTAACTCCGCCCAGTTCCGCCCATTCTCCGCCCCATGGCTGACTAATTTTTTTT
ATTTATGCAGAGGCCGAGGCCGCCTCGGCCTCTGAGCTATTCCAGAAGTAGTGAGGAGGCTTTTTTGGAG
GCCTAGGCTTTTGCAAAAAGCTTACCATGACCGAGTACAAGCCCACGGTGCGCCTCGCCACCCGCGACGA
CGTCCCCAGGGCCGTACGCACCCTCGCCGCCGCGTTCGCCGACTACCCCGCCACGCGCCACACCGTCGAT
CCGGACCGCCACATCGAGCGGGTCACCGAGCTGCAAGAACTCTTCCTCACGCGCGTCGGGCTCGACATCG
GCAAGGTGTGGGTCGCGGACGACGGCGCCGCGGTGGCGGTCTGGACCACGCCGGAGAGCGTCGAAGCGGG
GGCGGTGTTCGCCGAGATCGGCCCGCGCATGGCCGAGTTGAGCGGTTCCCGGCTGGCCGCGCAGCAACAG
ATGGAAGGCCTCCTGGCGCCGCACCGGCCCAAGGAGCCCGCGTGGTTCCTGGCCACCGTCGGCGTCTCGC
CCGACCACCAGGGCAAGGGTCTGGGCAGCGCCGTCGTGCTCCCCGGAGTGGAGGCGGCCGAGCGCGCCGG
GGTGCCCGCCTTCCTGGAGACCTCCGCGCCCCGCAACCTCCCCTTCTACGAGCGGCTCGGCTTCACCGTC
ACCGCCGACGTCGAGGTGCCCGAAGGACCGCGCACCTGGTGCATGACCCGCAAGCCCGGTGCCTGACGCC
CGCCCCACGACCCGCAGCGCCCGACCGAAAGGAGCGCACGACCCCATGCATCGATAAAATAAAAGATTTT
ATTTAGTCTCCAGAAAAAGGGGGGAATGAAAGACCCCACCTGTAGGTTTGGCAAGCTAGCTTAAGTAACG
CCATTTTGCAAGGCATGGAAAAATACATAACTGAGAATAGAGAAGTTCAGATCAAGGTCAGGAACAGATG
GAACAGCTGAATATGGGCCAAACAGGATATCTGTGGTAAGCAGTTCCTGCCCCGGCTCAGGGCCAAGAAC
AGATGGAACAGCTGAATATGGGCCAAACAGGATATCTGTGGTAAGCAGTTCCTGCCCCGGCTCAGGGCCA
AGAACAGATGGTCCCCAGATGCGGTCCAGCCCTCAGCAGTTTCTAGAGAACCATCAGATGTTTCCAGGGT
GCCCCAAGGACCTGAAATGACCCTGTGCCTTATTTGAACTAACCAATCAGTTCGCTTCTCGCTTCTGTTC
GCGCGCTTCTGCTCCCCGAGCTCAATAAAAGAGCCCACAACCCCTCACTCGGGGCGCCAGTCCTCCGATT
GACTGAGTCGCCCGGGTACCCGTGTATCCAATAAACCCTCTTGCAGTTGCATCCGACTTGTGGTCTCGCT
GTTCCTTGGGAGGGTCTCCTCTGAGTGATTGACTACCCGTCAGCGGGGGTCTTTCACATGCAGCATGTAT
CAAAATTAATTTGGTTTTTTTTCTTAAGTATTTACATTAAATGGCCATAGTTG
