>Addgene plasmid #15294 | pBabe-Puro-Myr-Flag-AKT1 | addgene partial sequence | sequence record 21764 | 15294 with pBABE-5
GGGTCTTCAAAATCTAAACCAAAGGACCCCAGCCAGCGCCGGCGCAGGATCCGAGGTTACCTTGACTACA
AAGACGATGACGACAAGCAATTGACAAGTTTGTACAAAAAAGTTGGC
[764 nt withheld, positions 118-881]
